Addgene plasmid #230477: AiP14257 - pAAV-AiE0374m_3xC2-minBG-SYFP2-WPRE3-BGHpA (Alias: CN4257)
Purpose: AiE0374m_3xC2 is an enhancer sequence, designed to drive AAV-mediated transgene expression in specific populations of brain cells
Depositing lab: Allen Institute for Brain Science & Jonathan Ting. Depositing organization: Allen Institute. Publication: A suite of enhancer AAVs and transgenic mouse lines for genetic access to cortical cell types. Ben-Simon Y, Hooper M, Narayan S, Daigle TL, Dwivedi D, Way SW, Oster A, Stafford DA, Mich JK, Taormina MJ, Martinez RA, Opitz-Araya X, Roth JR, Alexander JR, Allen S, Amster A, Arbuckle J, Ayala A, Baker PM, Bakken TE, Barcelli T, Barta S, Bendrick J, Bertagnolli D, Bielstein C, Bishwakarma P, Bowlus J, Boyer G, Brouner K, Casian B, Casper T, Chakka AB, Chakrabarty R, Chance RK, Chavan S, Clark M, Colbert K, Collman F, Daniel S, Departee M, DiValentin P, Donadio N, Dotson N, Egdorf T, Fliss T, Gabitto M, Garcia J, Gary A, Gasperini M, Gloe J, Goldy J, Gore BB, Graybuck L, Greisman N, Haeseleer F, Halterman C, Haradon Z, Hastings SD, Helback O, Ho W, Hockemeyer D, Huang C, Huff S, Hunker A, Johansen N, Jones D, Juneau Z, Kalmbach B, Kannan M, Khem S, Kussick E, Kutsal R, Larsen R, Lee C, Lee AY, Leibly M, Lenz GH, Li S, Liang E, Lusk N, Madigan Z, Malloy J, Malone J, McCue R, Melchor J, Mollenkopf T, Moosman S, Morin E, Newman D, Ng L, Ngo K, Omstead V, Otto S, Oyama A, Pena N, Pham T, Phillips E, Pom CA, Potekhina L, Ransford S, Ray PL, Rette D, Reynoldson C, Rimorin C, Rocha D, Ruiz A, Sanchez REA, Sawyer L, Sedeno-Cortes A, Sevigny JP, Shapovalova N, Shepard N, Shulga L, Sigler AR, Siverts L, Soliman S, Somasundaram S, Staats B, Stewart K, Szelenyi E, Tieu M, Trader C, Tran A, van Velthoven CTJ, Walker M, Wang Y, Weed N, Wirthlin M, Wood T, Wynalda B, Yao Z, Zhou T, Ariza J, Dee N, Reding M, Ronellenfitch K, Mufti S, Sunkin SM, Smith KA, Esposito L, Waters J, Thyagarajan B, Yao S, Lein ES, Zeng H, Levi BP, Ngai J, Ting JT, Tasic B. Cell. 2025 May 16:S0092-8674(25)00513-6. doi: 10.1016/j.cell.2025.05.002. PubMed 40403729.
Backbone
  Vector backbone: pAAV2
  Vector type: AAV
Growth in bacteria
  Bacterial resistance: Ampicillin, 100 μg/mL
  Growth temperature: 37°C
  Growth strain: NEB Stable
  Copy number: High Copy
Gene/Insert
  Gene/Insert name: SYFP2
  Species: Synthetic
  Promoter: minBG
  Cloning method: Gibson Cloning
Terms and licenses: Academic/Nonprofit Terms; Industry Terms: Not Available to Industry
How to cite: AiP14257 - pAAV-AiE0374m_3xC2-minBG-SYFP2-WPRE3-BGHpA (Alias: CN4257) was a gift from Allen Institute for Brain Science & Jonathan Ting (Addgene plasmid # 230477 ; http://n2t.net/addgene:230477 ; RRID:Addgene_230477)
