[The description below was written by a language model from this plasmid's Addgene catalogue record and pLannotate feature annotations shown in this document.]
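Description:
AiP14257 - pAAV-AiE0374m_3xC2-minBG-SYFP2-WPRE3-BGHpA (alias CN4257) is an AAV transfer plasmid of about 4.6 kb built on a pAAV2 backbone, intended for packaging a recombinant AAV genome that reports enhancer activity in the brain. It is maintained in bacteria through a high-copy ColE1/pUC-type origin and selected with ampicillin via the β-lactamase gene and its own promoter. The backbone also carries an f1 phage origin and short remnants of the pBR322 bom and rop regions. The recorded host is a recombination-deficient cloning strain, a common choice for keeping the repeat-rich ITRs intact.

The payload lies between AAV2 inverted terminal repeats, which provide the cis signals for replication and encapsidation. The right ITR is annotated in full, while the left one is detected only as two short fragments. Downstream of the left ITR is the unannotated region that, judging from the construct name, holds the AiE0374m_3xC2 enhancer and the minimal beta-globin (minBG) promoter listed in the record. The "3xC2" label suggests a triplicated core of the enhancer, though the record does not spell this out. The minimal promoter has little activity by itself, so expression of the SYFP2 coding sequence, a fast-maturing monomeric yellow fluorescent protein, depends on the enhancer. A shortened woodchuck posttranscriptional element (WPRE3, annotated as two WPRE fragments) boosts transcript expression, and the bovine growth hormone polyadenylation signal terminates the message.

The stated purpose is AAV-mediated transgene expression in specific populations of brain cells, as part of a collection of enhancer AAVs for cortical cell types. The record does not state which population this enhancer targets.
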