Features (pLannotate 1.2.2; 14 found; start..end, strand, type, name):
     12..39      +  repeat_region  AAV2 ITR (fragment): inverted terminal repeat of adeno-associated virus serotype 2 inverted
     68..95      +  repeat_region  AAV2 ITR (fragment): inverted terminal repeat of adeno-associated virus serotype 2 inverted
    604..1320    +  CDS            SYFP2: SYFP2 is a basic (constitutively fluorescent) yellow fluorescent protein published in 2006, derived from Aequorea victoria. It is reported to be a very rapidly-maturing monomer with moderate acid sensitivity.
   1360..1517    +  misc_feature   WPRE (fragment): woodchuck hepatitis virus posttranscriptional regulatory element
   1523..1603    +  misc_feature   WPRE (fragment): woodchuck hepatitis virus posttranscriptional regulatory element
   1620..1731    +  polyA_signal   bGH poly(A) signal: bovine growth hormone polyadenylation signal
   1849..1989    +  repeat_region  AAV2 ITR: inverted terminal repeat of adeno-associated virus serotype 2 inverted
   1994..2045    -  misc_feature   bom (fragment): basis of mobility region from pBR322
   2064..2519    +  rep_origin     f1 ori (sequence partly withheld): f1 bacteriophage origin of replication; arrow indicates direction of (+) strand synthesis
   2520..2569    -  misc_feature   bom (fragment): basis of mobility region from pBR322
   2671..2706    -  CDS            rop (fragment): Rop protein, which maintains plasmids at low copy number; rop
   2801..2905    +  promoter       AmpR promoter: bla
   2906..3766    +  CDS            AmpR: β-lactamase; bla; confers resistance to ampicillin, carbenicillin, and related antibiotics
   3937..4525    +  rep_origin     ori: high-copy-number ColE1/pMB1/pBR322/pUC origin of replication
>Addgene plasmid #230477 | AiP14257 - pAAV-AiE0374m_3xC2-minBG-SYFP2-WPRE3-BGHpA (Alias: CN4257) | addgene full sequence | sequence record 473933 | Addgene NGS Result
CCTGCAGGCAGCTGCGCGCTCGCTCGCTCACTGAGGCCGCCCGGGCGTCGGGCGACCTTTGGTCGCCCGG
CCTCAGTGAGCGAGCGAGCGCGCAGAGAGGGAGTGGCCAACTCCATCACTAGGGGTTCCTGCGGCCGCAC
GCGTAAGCAAAGCCCAGGCATCCTATGGGAGGTCTGGCTAAAAGCCAGGGTCCTACTTGCCCCCACGCTC
CACCCAACTCAATCCCTGCCCCTTAGACCTCCTCCCACCAGGGGGCTGGCTACAAAGCAAAGCCCAGGCA
TCCTATGGGAGGTCTGGCTAAAAGCCAGGGTCCTACTTGCCCCCACGCTCCACCCAACTCAATCCCTGCC
CCTTAGACCTCCTCCCACCAGGGGGCTGGCTACAAAGCAAAGCCCAGGCATCCTATGGGAGGTCTGGCTA
AAAGCCAGGGTCCTACTTGCCCCCACGCTCCACCCAACTCAATCCCTGCCCCTTAGACCTCCTCCCACCA
GGGGGCTGGCTACAGAGCTCGGGCTGGGCATAAAAGTCAGGGCAGAGCCATCTATTGCTTACATTTGCTT
CTGGGATCCAGATCTTTCGAAGCTAGCGCTACCGGTCGCCACCATGGTGAGCAAGGGCGAGGAGCTGTTC
ACCGGGGTGGTGCCCATCCTGGTCGAGCTGGACGGCGACGTAAACGGCCACAAGTTCAGCGTGTCCGGCG
AGGGCGAGGGCGATGCCACCTACGGCAAGCTGACCCTGAAGCTGATCTGCACCACCGGCAAGCTGCCCGT
GCCCTGGCCCACCCTCGTGACCACCCTGGGCTACGGCGTGCAGTGCTTCGCCCGCTACCCCGACCACATG
AAGCAGCACGACTTCTTCAAGTCCGCCATGCCCGAAGGCTACGTCCAGGAGCGCACCATCTTCTTCAAGG
ACGACGGCAACTACAAGACCCGCGCCGAGGTGAAGTTCGAGGGCGACACCCTGGTGAACCGCATCGAGCT
GAAGGGCATCGACTTCAAGGAGGACGGCAACATCCTGGGGCACAAGCTGGAGTACAACTACAACAGCCAC
AACGTCTATATCACCGCCGACAAGCAGAAGAACGGCATCAAGGCCAACTTCAAGATCCGCCACAACATCG
AGGACGGCGGCGTGCAGCTCGCCGACCACTACCAGCAGAACACCCCCATCGGCGACGGCCCCGTGCTGCT
GCCCGACAACCACTACCTGAGCTACCAGTCCAAGCTGAGCAAAGACCCCAACGAGAAGCGCGATCACATG
GTCCTGCTGGAGTTCGTGACCGCCGCCGGGATCACTCTCGGCATGGACGAGCTGTACAAGTAAGTCGACG
GCGCGCCGCGGCCGCGAATTCGATATCATAATCAACCTCTGGATTACAAAATTTGTGAAAGATTGACTGG
TATTCTTAACTATGTTGCTCCTTTTACGCTATGTGGATACGCTGCTTTAATGCCTTTGTATCATGCTATT
GCTTCCCGTATGGCTTTCATTTTCTCCTCCTTGTATAAATCCTGGTTAGTTCTTGCCACGGCGGAACTCA
TCGCCGCCTGCCTTGCCCGCTGCTGGACAGGGGCTCGGCTGTTGGGCACTGACAATTCCGTGGCTCGAGA
GATCTTCGACTGTGCCTTCTAGTTGCCAGCCATCTGTTGTTTGCCCCTCCCCCGTGCCTTCCTTGACCCT
GGAAGGTGCCACTCCCACTGTCCTTTCCTAATAAAATGAGGAAATTGCATCGCATTGTCTGAGTAGGTGT
CATTCTATTCTGGGGGGTGGGGTGGGGCAGGACAGCAAGGGGGAGGATTGGGAAGACAATAGCAGGCATG
AGATCTCACGTGCGGACCGAGCGGCCGCAGGAACCCCTAGTGATGGAGTTCGCCACTCCCTCTCTGCGCG
CTCGCTCGCTCACTGAGGCCGGGCGACCAAAGGTCGCCCGACGCCCGGGCTTTGCCCGGGCGGCCTCAGT
GAGCGAGCGAGCGCGCAGCTGCCTGCAGGGGCGCCTGATGCGGTATTTTCTCCTTACGCATCTGTGCGGT
ATTTCACACCGCATA
[95 nt withheld, positions 2046-2140]
T
[46 nt withheld, positions 2142-2187]
C
[141 nt withheld, positions 2189-2329]
CCTTTGACGTTGGAGTCCACGTTCTTT
[37 nt withheld, positions 2357-2393]
ACTCTATCTCGGGCTATTCTTTTGATTTATAAGGGATTTTGCCGATTTCGGTCTATTGGTTAAAAAATGA
GCTGATTTAACAAAAATTTAACGCGAATTTTAACAAAATATTAACGTTTACAATTTTATGGTGCACTCTC
AGTACAATCTGCTCTGATGCCGCATAGTTAAGCCAGCCCCGACACCCGCCAACACCCGCTGACGCGCCCT
GACGGGCTTGTCTGCTCCCGGCATCCGCTTACAGACAAGCTGTGACCGTCTCCGGGAGCTGCATGTGTCA
GAGGTTTTCACCGTCATCACCGAAACGCGCGAGACGAAAGGGCCTCGTGATACGCCTATTTTTATAGGTT
AATGTCATGATAATAATGGTTTCTTAGACGTCAGGTGGCACTTTTCGGGGAAATGTGCGCGGAACCCCTA
TTTGTTTATTTTTCTAAATACATTCAAATATGTATCCGCTCATGAGACAATAACCCTGATAAATGCTTCA
ATAATATTGAAAAAGGAAGAGTATGAGTATTCAACATTTCCGTGTCGCCCTTATTCCCTTTTTTGCGGCA
TTTTGCCTTCCTGTTTTTGCTCACCCAGAAACGCTGGTGAAAGTAAAAGATGCTGAAGATCAGTTGGGTG
CACGAGTGGGTTACATCGAACTGGATCTCAACAGCGGTAAGATCCTTGAGAGTTTTCGCCCCGAAGAACG
TTTTCCAATGATGAGCACTTTTAAAGTTCTGCTATGTGGCGCGGTATTATCCCGTATTGACGCCGGGCAA
GAGCAACTCGGTCGCCGCATACACTATTCTCAGAATGACTTGGTTGAGTACTCACCAGTCACAGAAAAGC
ATCTTACGGATGGCATGACAGTAAGAGAATTATGCAGTGCTGCCATAACCATGAGTGATAACACTGCGGC
CAACTTACTTCTGACAACGATCGGAGGACCGAAGGAGCTAACCGCTTTTTTGCACAACATGGGGGATCAT
GTAACTCGCCTTGATCGTTGGGAACCGGAGCTGAATGAAGCCATACCAAACGACGAGCGTGACACCACGA
TGCCTGTAGCAATGGCAACAACGTTGCGCAAACTATTAACTGGCGAACTACTTACTCTAGCTTCCCGGCA
ACAATTAATAGACTGGATGGAGGCGGATAAAGTTGCAGGACCACTTCTGCGCTCGGCCCTTCCGGCTGGC
TGGTTTATTGCTGATAAATCTGGAGCCGGTGAGCGTGGGTCTCGCGGTATCATTGCAGCACTGGGGCCAG
ATGGTAAGCCCTCCCGTATCGTAGTTATCTACACGACGGGGAGTCAGGCAACTATGGATGAACGAAATAG
ACAGATCGCTGAGATAGGTGCCTCACTGATTAAGCATTGGTAACTGTCAGACCAAGTTTACTCATATATA
CTTTAGATTGATTTAAAACTTCATTTTTAATTTAAAAGGATCTAGGTGAAGATCCTTTTTGATAATCTCA
TGACCAAAATCCCTTAACGTGAGTTTTCGTTCCACTGAGCGTCAGACCCCGTAGAAAAGATCAAAGGATC
TTCTTGAGATCCTTTTTTTCTGCGCGTAATCTGCTGCTTGCAAACAAAAAAACCACCGCTACCAGCGGTG
GTTTGTTTGCCGGATCAAGAGCTACCAACTCTTTTTCCGAAGGTAACTGGCTTCAGCAGAGCGCAGATAC
CAAATACTGTTCTTCTAGTGTAGCCGTAGTTAGGCCACCACTTCAAGAACTCTGTAGCACCGCCTACATA
CCTCGCTCTGCTAATCCTGTTACCAGTGGCTGCTGCCAGTGGCGATAAGTCGTGTCTTACCGGGTTGGAC
TCAAGACGATAGTTACCGGATAAGGCGCAGCGGTCGGGCTGAACGGGGGGTTCGTGCACACAGCCCAGCT
TGGAGCGAACGACCTACACCGAACTGAGATACCTACAGCGTGAGCTATGAGAAAGCGCCACGCTTCCCGA
AGGGAGAAAGGCGGACAGGTATCCGGTAAGCGGCAGGGTCGGAACAGGAGAGCGCACGAGGGAGCTTCCA
GGGGGAAACGCCTGGTATCTTTATAGTCCTGTCGGGTTTCGCCACCTCTGACTTGAGCGTCGATTTTTGT
GATGCTCGTCAGGGGGGCGGAGCCTATGGAAAAACGCCAGCAACGCGGCCTTTTTACGGTTCCTGGCCTT
TTGCTGGCCTTTTGCTCACATGT
